Addgene plasmid #217448: LCV2 PQBP1 KO2
Purpose: Lentiviral vector expressing Cas9 and an sgRNA targeting human PQBP1
Depositing lab: Jarrod Johnson. Depositing organization: University of Utah. Publication: Cell-free assays reveal that the HIV-1 capsid protects reverse transcripts from cGAS immune sensing. Scott TM, Arnold LM, Powers JA, McCann DA, Rowe AB, Christensen DE, Pereira MJ, Zhou W, Torrez RM, Iwasa JH, Kranzusch PJ, Sundquist WI, Johnson JS. PLoS Pathog. 2025 Jan 28;21(1):e1012206. doi: 10.1371/journal.ppat.1012206. PubMed 39874383.
Backbone
  Vector backbone: lentiCRISPRv2
  Vector type: Mammalian Expression, Lentiviral, CRISPR
Growth in bacteria
  Bacterial resistance: Ampicillin, 100 μg/mL
  Growth temperature: 37°C
  Growth strain: NEB Stable
  Copy number: High Copy
Gene/Insert
  Gene/Insert name: sgRNA targeting PQBP1 (alt name: PQBP1)
  gRNA/shRNA sequence: GGATGCCTCTCTTGGCCAAG
  Species: H. sapiens (human)
  Entrez Gene: PQBP1 (a.k.a. MRX2, MRX55, MRXS3, MRXS8, NPW38, RENS1, SHS)
  Cloning method: Restriction Enzyme; 5′ cloning site BsmBI (destroyed during cloning); 3′ cloning site BsmBI (destroyed during cloning)
Terms and licenses: Academic/Nonprofit Terms; Industry Terms: Not Available to Industry
How to cite: LCV2 PQBP1 KO2 was a gift from Jarrod Johnson (Addgene plasmid # 217448 ; http://n2t.net/addgene:217448 ; RRID:Addgene_217448)
