[The description below was written by a language model from this plasmid's Addgene catalogue record and pLannotate feature annotations shown in this document.]
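Description:
LCV2 PQBP1 KO2 is an all-in-one lentiviral CRISPR knockout plasmid built on the lentiCRISPRv2 backbone, about 13 kb in size, that delivers Streptococcus pyogenes Cas9 together with a single guide RNA directed against human PQBP1. It is propagated in E. coli through a high-copy ColE1/pUC-type origin with ampicillin selection (AmpR under its own promoter). The backbone also carries an f1 origin and an SV40 promoter/EM7-driven BleoR cassette with an SV40 polyadenylation signal, which lies outside the viral genome.

The transfer cassette is a third-generation, self-inactivating HIV-1 design. A CMV enhancer/promoter replaces the U3 region upstream of a truncated 5' LTR, so that the viral genomic RNA can be transcribed in packaging cells. This is followed by the Ψ packaging signal with a gag fragment, the RRE for Rev-dependent nuclear export, and the cPPT/CTS. The cassette ends in a ΔU3 3' LTR with a bGH polyadenylation signal downstream.

Within the provirus, a human U6 Pol III promoter drives the PQBP1 spacer, which was cloned into BsmBI sites that were destroyed in the process, fused to the Cas9 gRNA scaffold. An EF-1α core promoter then drives the Cas9 coding sequence, followed in the same orientation by a puromycin N-acetyltransferase gene. The element linking the two is not annotated in the feature table. A WPRE after this unit enhances transcript expression. Transduced mammalian cells can therefore be selected with puromycin while Cas9 cuts the PQBP1 locus to generate knockouts. The "KO2" in the name suggests it is one of several guides against this gene, and the associated study concerns innate immune sensing of HIV-1 reverse transcripts by cGAS.
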