Features (pLannotate 1.2.2; 33 found; start..end, strand, type, name):
    135..182     +  promoter       EM7 promoter: synthetic bacterial promoter&nbsp
    201..575     +  CDS            BleoR: antibiotic-binding protein; Sh ble from Streptoalloteichus hindustanus; confers resistance to bleomycin, phleomycin, and Zeocin™
    585..710     +  CDS            ble (fragment): BLE_KLEPN - Experimental evidence at protein level: Swiss-Prot protein existence level 1. Binding protein with a strong affinity to the bleomycin family of antibiotics. Binds to CL990; an antimitotic-antibiotic compound. From Klebsiella pneumoniae.
    705..826     +  polyA_signal   SV40 poly(A) signal: SV40 polyadenylation signal
    897..919     -  protein_bind   lac operator (fragment): The lac repressor binds to the lac operator to inhibit transcription in E. coli. This inhibition can be relieved by adding lactose or isopropyl-β-D-thiogalactopyranoside (IPTG). lac repressor encoded by lacI
    923..953     -  promoter       lac promoter: promoter for the E. coli lac operon
    968..989     -  protein_bind   CAP binding site: CAP binding activates transcription in the presence of cAMP. E. coli catabolite activator protein
   1002..1094    -  CDS            lacI (fragment): lac repressor; lacI; The lac repressor binds to the lac operator to inhibit transcription in E. coli. This inhibition can be relieved by adding lactose or isopropyl-β-D-thiogalactopyranoside (IPTG).
   1277..1865    -  rep_origin     ori: high-copy-number ColE1/pMB1/pBR322/pUC origin of replication
   2036..2896    -  CDS            AmpR: β-lactamase; bla; confers resistance to ampicillin, carbenicillin, and related antibiotics
   2897..3001    -  promoter       AmpR promoter: bla
   3060..3112    -  misc_feature   bom (fragment): basis of mobility region from pBR322
   3267..3646    +  enhancer       CMV enhancer: human cytomegalovirus immediate early enhancer
   3647..3846    +  promoter       CMV promoter: human cytomegalovirus (CMV) immediate early promoter
   3864..4044    +  LTR            5' LTR (truncated): truncated 5' long terminal repeat (LTR) from HIV-1
   4091..4216    +  misc_feature   HIV-1 Ψ: packaging signal of human immunodeficiency virus type 1
   4200..4563    +  CDS            HIV-1 gag (fragment): gag protein from human immunodeficiency virus 1; gag
   4709..4942    +  misc_feature   RRE: The Rev response element (RRE) of HIV-1 allows for Rev-dependent mRNA export from the nucleus to the cytoplasm.
   5319..5419    +  CDS            Rev (fragment): human immunodeficiency virus 1 (HIV-1) Rev protein; rev; enhances nuclear export of unspliced and incompletely spliced viral mRNAs
   5469..5586    +  misc_feature   cPPT/CTS: central polypurine tract and central termination sequence of HIV-1
   5637..5877    +  promoter       U6 promoter: RNA polymerase III promoter for human U6 snRNA
   5907..5982    +  misc_RNA       gRNA scaffold: guide RNA scaffold for the Streptococcus pyogenes CRISPR/Cas9 system
   6000..6018    +  CDS            small t antigen (fragment): SV40 (simian virus 40) small t antigen
   6044..6255    +  promoter       EF-1α core promoter: core promoter for human elongation factor EF-1α
   6280..10383   +  CDS            Cas9: Cas9 (Csn1) endonuclease from the Streptococcus pyogenes Type II CRISPR/Cas system generates RNA-guided double strand breaks in DNA
  10521..11118   +  CDS            PuroR (fragment): puromycin N-acetyltransferase; pac from Streptomyces; confers resistance to puromycin
  11134..11722   +  misc_feature   WPRE: woodchuck hepatitis virus posttranscriptional regulatory element
  11773..11792   +  misc_feature   cPPT/CTS (fragment): central polypurine tract and central termination sequence of HIV-1
  11794..12027   +  LTR            3' LTR (ΔU3): self-inactivating 3' long terminal repeat (LTR) from HIV-1
  12059..12283   +  polyA_signal   bGH poly(A) signal: bovine growth hormone polyadenylation signal
  12287..12308   +  promoter       SV40 promoter (fragment): SV40 enhancer and early promoter
  12329..12757   +  rep_origin     f1 ori (sequence partly withheld): f1 bacteriophage origin of replication; arrow indicates direction of (+) strand synthesis
  12771..87      +  promoter       SV40 promoter (across the origin): SV40 enhancer and early promoter
>Addgene plasmid #217448 | LCV2 PQBP1 KO2 | addgene full sequence | sequence record 426680 | Addgene NGS Result
ATTTATGCAGAGGCCGAGGCCGCCTCTGCCTCTGAGCTATTCCAGAAGTAGTGAGGAGGCTTTTTTGGAG
GCCTAGGCTTTTGCAAAAAGCTCCCGGGAGCTTGTATATCCATTTTCGGATCTGATCAGCACGTGTTGAC
AATTAATCATCGGCATAGTATATCGGCATAGTATAATACGACAAGGTGAGGAACTAAACCATGGCCAAGT
TGACCAGTGCCGTTCCGGTGCTCACCGCGCGCGACGTCGCCGGAGCGGTCGAGTTCTGGACCGACCGGCT
CGGGTTCTCCCGGGACTTCGTGGAGGACGACTTCGCCGGTGTGGTCCGGGACGACGTGACCCTGTTCATC
AGCGCGGTCCAGGACCAGGTGGTGCCGGACAACACCCTGGCCTGGGTGTGGGTGCGCGGCCTGGACGAGC
TGTACGCCGAGTGGTCGGAGGTCGTGTCCACGAACTTCCGGGACGCCTCCGGGCCGGCCATGACCGAGAT
CGGCGAGCAGCCGTGGGGGCGGGAGTTCGCCCTGCGCGACCCGGCCGGCAACTGCGTGCACTTCGTGGCC
GAGGAGCAGGACTGACACGTGCTACGAGATTTCGATTCCACCGCCGCCTTCTATGAAAGGTTGGGCTTCG
GAATCGTTTTCCGGGACGCCGGCTGGATGATCCTCCAGCGCGGGGATCTCATGCTGGAGTTCTTCGCCCA
CCCCAACTTGTTTATTGCAGCTTATAATGGTTACAAATAAAGCAATAGCATCACAAATTTCACAAATAAA
GCATTTTTTTCACTGCATTCTAGTTGTGGTTTGTCCAAACTCATCAATGTATCTTATCATGTCTGTATAC
CGTCGACCTCTAGCTAGAGCTTGGCGTAATCATGGTCATAGCTGTTTCCTGTGTGAAATTGTTATCCGCT
CACAATTCCACACAACATACGAGCCGGAAGCATAAAGTGTAAAGCCTGGGGTGCCTAATGAGTGAGCTAA
CTCACATTAATTGCGTTGCGCTCACTGCCCGCTTTCCAGTCGGGAAACCTGTCGTGCCAGCTGCATTAAT
GAATCGGCCAACGCGCGGGGAGAGGCGGTTTGCGTATTGGGCGCTCTTCCGCTTCCTCGCTCACTGACTC
GCTGCGCTCGGTCGTTCGGCTGCGGCGAGCGGTATCAGCTCACTCAAAGGCGGTAATACGGTTATCCACA
GAATCAGGGGATAACGCAGGAAAGAACATGTGAGCAAAAGGCCAGCAAAAGGCCAGGAACCGTAAAAAGG
CCGCGTTGCTGGCGTTTTTCCATAGGCTCCGCCCCCCTGACGAGCATCACAAAAATCGACGCTCAAGTCA
GAGGTGGCGAAACCCGACAGGACTATAAAGATACCAGGCGTTTCCCCCTGGAAGCTCCCTCGTGCGCTCT
CCTGTTCCGACCCTGCCGCTTACCGGATACCTGTCCGCCTTTCTCCCTTCGGGAAGCGTGGCGCTTTCTC
ATAGCTCACGCTGTAGGTATCTCAGTTCGGTGTAGGTCGTTCGCTCCAAGCTGGGCTGTGTGCACGAACC
CCCCGTTCAGCCCGACCGCTGCGCCTTATCCGGTAACTATCGTCTTGAGTCCAACCCGGTAAGACACGAC
TTATCGCCACTGGCAGCAGCCACTGGTAACAGGATTAGCAGAGCGAGGTATGTAGGCGGTGCTACAGAGT
TCTTGAAGTGGTGGCCTAACTACGGCTACACTAGAAGAACAGTATTTGGTATCTGCGCTCTGCTGAAGCC
AGTTACCTTCGGAAAAAGAGTTGGTAGCTCTTGATCCGGCAAACAAACCACCGCTGGTAGCGGTGGTTTT
TTTGTTTGCAAGCAGCAGATTACGCGCAGAAAAAAAGGATCTCAAGAAGATCCTTTGATCTTTTCTACGG
GGTCTGACGCTCAGTGGAACGAAAACTCACGTTAAGGGATTTTGGTCATGAGATTATCAAAAAGGATCTT
CACCTAGATCCTTTTAAATTAAAAATGAAGTTTTAAATCAATCTAAAGTATATATGAGTAAACTTGGTCT
GACAGTTACCAATGCTTAATCAGTGAGGCACCTATCTCAGCGATCTGTCTATTTCGTTCATCCATAGTTG
CCTGACTCCCCGTCGTGTAGATAACTACGATACGGGAGGGCTTACCATCTGGCCCCAGTGCTGCAATGAT
ACCGCGAGACCCACGCTCACCGGCTCCAGATTTATCAGCAATAAACCAGCCAGCCGGAAGGGCCGAGCGC
AGAAGTGGTCCTGCAACTTTATCCGCCTCCATCCAGTCTATTAATTGTTGCCGGGAAGCTAGAGTAAGTA
GTTCGCCAGTTAATAGTTTGCGCAACGTTGTTGCCATTGCTACAGGCATCGTGGTGTCACGCTCGTCGTT
TGGTATGGCTTCATTCAGCTCCGGTTCCCAACGATCAAGGCGAGTTACATGATCCCCCATGTTGTGCAAA
AAAGCGGTTAGCTCCTTCGGTCCTCCGATCGTTGTCAGAAGTAAGTTGGCCGCAGTGTTATCACTCATGG
TTATGGCAGCACTGCATAATTCTCTTACTGTCATGCCATCCGTAAGATGCTTTTCTGTGACTGGTGAGTA
CTCAACCAAGTCATTCTGAGAATAGTGTATGCGGCGACCGAGTTGCTCTTGCCCGGCGTCAATACGGGAT
AATACCGCGCCACATAGCAGAACTTTAAAAGTGCTCATCATTGGAAAACGTTCTTCGGGGCGAAAACTCT
CAAGGATCTTACCGCTGTTGAGATCCAGTTCGATGTAACCCACTCGTGCACCCAACTGATCTTCAGCATC
TTTTACTTTCACCAGCGTTTCTGGGTGAGCAAAAACAGGAAGGCAAAATGCCGCAAAAAAGGGAATAAGG
GCGACACGGAAATGTTGAATACTCATACTCTTCCTTTTTCAATATTATTGAAGCATTTATCAGGGTTATT
GTCTCATGAGCGGATACATATTTGAATGTATTTAGAAAAATAAACAAATAGGGGTTCCGCGCACATTTCC
CCGAAAAGTGCCACCTGACGTCGACGGATCGGGAGATCTCCCGATCCCCTATGGTGCACTCTCAGTACAA
TCTGCTCTGATGCCGCATAGTTAAGCCAGTATCTGCTCCCTGCTTGTGTGTTGGAGGTCGCTGAGTAGTG
CGCGAGCAAAATTTAAGCTACAACAAGGCAAGGCTTGACCGACAATTGCATGAAGAATCTGCTTAGGGTT
AGGCGTTTTGCGCTGCTTCGCGATGTACGGGCCAGATATACGCGTTGACATTGATTATTGACTAGTTATT
AATAGTAATCAATTACGGGGTCATTAGTTCATAGCCCATATATGGAGTTCCGCGTTACATAACTTACGGT
AAATGGCCCGCCTGGCTGACCGCCCAACGACCCCCGCCCATTGACGTCAATAATGACGTATGTTCCCATA
GTAACGCCAATAGGGACTTTCCATTGACGTCAATGGGTGGAGTATTTACGGTAAACTGCCCACTTGGCAG
TACATCAAGTGTATCATATGCCAAGTACGCCCCCTATTGACGTCAATGACGGTAAATGGCCCGCCTGGCA
TTATGCCCAGTACATGACCTTATGGGACTTTCCTACTTGGCAGTACATCTACGTATTAGTCATCGCTATT
ACCATGGTGATGCGGTTTTGGCAGTACATCAATGGGCGTGGATAGCGGTTTGACTCACGGGGATTTCCAA
GTCTCCACCCCATTGACGTCAATGGGAGTTTGTTTTGGCACCAAAATCAACGGGACTTTCCAAAATGTCG
TAACAACTCCGCCCCATTGACGCAAATGGGCGGTAGGCGTGTACGGTGGGAGGTCTATATAAGCAGCGCG
TTTTGCCTGTACTGGGTCTCTCTGGTTAGACCAGATCTGAGCCTGGGAGCTCTCTGGCTAACTAGGGAAC
CCACTGCTTAAGCCTCAATAAAGCTTGCCTTGAGTGCTTCAAGTAGTGTGTGCCCGTCTGTTGTGTGACT
CTGGTAACTAGAGATCCCTCAGACCCTTTTAGTCAGTGTGGAAAATCTCTAGCAGTGGCGCCCGAACAGG
GACTTGAAAGCGAAAGGGAAACCAGAGGAGCTCTCTCGACGCAGGACTCGGCTTGCTGAAGCGCGCACGG
CAAGAGGCGAGGGGCGGCGACTGGTGAGTACGCCAAAAATTTTGACTAGCGGAGGCTAGAAGGAGAGAGA
TGGGTGCGAGAGCGTCAGTATTAAGCGGGGGAGAATTAGATCGCGATGGGAAAAAATTCGGTTAAGGCCA
GGGGGAAAGAAAAAATATAAATTAAAACATATAGTATGGGCAAGCAGGGAGCTAGAACGATTCGCAGTTA
ATCCTGGCCTGTTAGAAACATCAGAAGGCTGTAGACAAATACTGGGACAGCTACAACCATCCCTTCAGAC
AGGATCAGAAGAACTTAGATCATTATATAATACAGTAGCAACCCTCTATTGTGTGCATCAAAGGATAGAG
ATAAAAGACACCAAGGAAGCTTTAGACAAGATAGAGGAAGAGCAAAACAAAAGTAAGACCACCGCACAGC
AAGCGGCCGCTGATCTTCAGACCTGGAGGAGGAGATATGAGGGACAATTGGAGAAGTGAATTATATAAAT
ATAAAGTAGTAAAAATTGAACCATTAGGAGTAGCACCCACCAAGGCAAAGAGAAGAGTGGTGCAGAGAGA
AAAAAGAGCAGTGGGAATAGGAGCTTTGTTCCTTGGGTTCTTGGGAGCAGCAGGAAGCACTATGGGCGCA
GCGTCAATGACGCTGACGGTACAGGCCAGACAATTATTGTCTGGTATAGTGCAGCAGCAGAACAATTTGC
TGAGGGCTATTGAGGCGCAACAGCATCTGTTGCAACTCACAGTCTGGGGCATCAAGCAGCTCCAGGCAAG
AATCCTGGCTGTGGAAAGATACCTAAAGGATCAACAGCTCCTGGGGATTTGGGGTTGCTCTGGAAAACTC
ATTTGCACCACTGCTGTGCCTTGGAATGCTAGTTGGAGTAATAAATCTCTGGAACAGATTTGGAATCACA
CGACCTGGATGGAGTGGGACAGAGAAATTAACAATTACACAAGCTTAATACACTCCTTAATTGAAGAATC
GCAAAACCAGCAAGAAAAGAATGAACAAGAATTATTGGAATTAGATAAATGGGCAAGTTTGTGGAATTGG
TTTAACATAACAAATTGGCTGTGGTATATAAAATTATTCATAATGATAGTAGGAGGCTTGGTAGGTTTAA
GAATAGTTTTTGCTGTACTTTCTATAGTGAATAGAGTTAGGCAGGGATATTCACCATTATCGTTTCAGAC
CCACCTCCCAACCCCGAGGGGACCCGACAGGCCCGAAGGAATAGAAGAAGAAGGTGGAGAGAGAGACAGA
GACAGATCCATTCGATTAGTGAACGGATCGGCACTGCGTGCGCCAATTCTGCAGACAAATGGCAGTATTC
ATCCACAATTTTAAAAGAAAAGGGGGGATTGGGGGGTACAGTGCAGGGGAAAGAATAGTAGACATAATAG
CAACAGACATACAAACTAAAGAATTACAAAAACAAATTACAAAAATTCAAAATTTTCGGGTTTATTACAG
GGACAGCAGAGATCCAGTTTGGTTAATTAAGGTACCGAGGGCCTATTTCCCATGATTCCTTCATATTTGC
ATATACGATACAAGGCTGTTAGAGAGATAATTAGAATTAATTTGACTGTAAACACAAAGATATTAGTACA
AAATACGTGACGTAGAAAGTAATAATTTCTTGGGTAGTTTGCAGTTTTAAAATTATGTTTTAAAATGGAC
TATCATATGCTTACCGTAACTTGAAAGTATTTCGATTTCTTGGCTTTATATATCTTGTGGAAAGGACGAA
ACACCGGGATGCCTCTCTTGGCCAAGGTTTTAGAGCTAGAAATAGCAAGTTAAAATAAGGCTAGTCCGTT
ATCAACTTGAAAAAGTGGCACCGAGTCGGTGCTTTTTTGAATTCGCTAGCTAGGTCTTGAAAGGAGTGGG
AATTGGCTCCGGTGCCCGTCAGTGGGCAGAGCGCACATCGCCCACAGTCCCCGAGAAGTTGGGGGGAGGG
GTCGGCAATTGATCCGGTGCCTAGAGAAGGTGGCGCGGGGTAAACTGGGAAAGTGATGTCGTGTACTGGC
TCCGCCTTTTTCCCGAGGGTGGGGGAGAACCGTATATAAGTGCAGTAGTCGCCGTGAACGTTCTTTTTCG
CAACGGGTTTGCCGCCAGAACACAGGACCGGTTCTAGAGCGCTGCCACCATGGACAAGAAGTACAGCATC
GGCCTGGACATCGGCACCAACTCTGTGGGCTGGGCCGTGATCACCGACGAGTACAAGGTGCCCAGCAAGA
AATTCAAGGTGCTGGGCAACACCGACCGGCACAGCATCAAGAAGAACCTGATCGGAGCCCTGCTGTTCGA
CAGCGGCGAAACAGCCGAGGCCACCCGGCTGAAGAGAACCGCCAGAAGAAGATACACCAGACGGAAGAAC
CGGATCTGCTATCTGCAAGAGATCTTCAGCAACGAGATGGCCAAGGTGGACGACAGCTTCTTCCACAGAC
TGGAAGAGTCCTTCCTGGTGGAAGAGGATAAGAAGCACGAGCGGCACCCCATCTTCGGCAACATCGTGGA
CGAGGTGGCCTACCACGAGAAGTACCCCACCATCTACCACCTGAGAAAGAAACTGGTGGACAGCACCGAC
AAGGCCGACCTGCGGCTGATCTATCTGGCCCTGGCCCACATGATCAAGTTCCGGGGCCACTTCCTGATCG
AGGGCGACCTGAACCCCGACAACAGCGACGTGGACAAGCTGTTCATCCAGCTGGTGCAGACCTACAACCA
GCTGTTCGAGGAAAACCCCATCAACGCCAGCGGCGTGGACGCCAAGGCCATCCTGTCTGCCAGACTGAGC
AAGAGCAGACGGCTGGAAAATCTGATCGCCCAGCTGCCCGGCGAGAAGAAGAATGGCCTGTTCGGAAACC
TGATTGCCCTGAGCCTGGGCCTGACCCCCAACTTCAAGAGCAACTTCGACCTGGCCGAGGATGCCAAACT
GCAGCTGAGCAAGGACACCTACGACGACGACCTGGACAACCTGCTGGCCCAGATCGGCGACCAGTACGCC
GACCTGTTTCTGGCCGCCAAGAACCTGTCCGACGCCATCCTGCTGAGCGACATCCTGAGAGTGAACACCG
AGATCACCAAGGCCCCCCTGAGCGCCTCTATGATCAAGAGATACGACGAGCACCACCAGGACCTGACCCT
GCTGAAAGCTCTCGTGCGGCAGCAGCTGCCTGAGAAGTACAAAGAGATTTTCTTCGACCAGAGCAAGAAC
GGCTACGCCGGCTACATTGACGGCGGAGCCAGCCAGGAAGAGTTCTACAAGTTCATCAAGCCCATCCTGG
AAAAGATGGACGGCACCGAGGAACTGCTCGTGAAGCTGAACAGAGAGGACCTGCTGCGGAAGCAGCGGAC
CTTCGACAACGGCAGCATCCCCCACCAGATCCACCTGGGAGAGCTGCACGCCATTCTGCGGCGGCAGGAA
GATTTTTACCCATTCCTGAAGGACAACCGGGAAAAGATCGAGAAGATCCTGACCTTCCGCATCCCCTACT
ACGTGGGCCCTCTGGCCAGGGGAAACAGCAGATTCGCCTGGATGACCAGAAAGAGCGAGGAAACCATCAC
CCCCTGGAACTTCGAGGAAGTGGTGGACAAGGGCGCTTCCGCCCAGAGCTTCATCGAGCGGATGACCAAC
TTCGATAAGAACCTGCCCAACGAGAAGGTGCTGCCCAAGCACAGCCTGCTGTACGAGTACTTCACCGTGT
ATAACGAGCTGACCAAAGTGAAATACGTGACCGAGGGAATGAGAAAGCCCGCCTTCCTGAGCGGCGAGCA
GAAAAAGGCCATCGTGGACCTGCTGTTCAAGACCAACCGGAAAGTGACCGTGAAGCAGCTGAAAGAGGAC
TACTTCAAGAAAATCGAGTGCTTCGACTCCGTGGAAATCTCCGGCGTGGAAGATCGGTTCAACGCCTCCC
TGGGCACATACCACGATCTGCTGAAAATTATCAAGGACAAGGACTTCCTGGACAATGAGGAAAACGAGGA
CATTCTGGAAGATATCGTGCTGACCCTGACACTGTTTGAGGACAGAGAGATGATCGAGGAACGGCTGAAA
ACCTATGCCCACCTGTTCGACGACAAAGTGATGAAGCAGCTGAAGCGGCGGAGATACACCGGCTGGGGCA
GGCTGAGCCGGAAGCTGATCAACGGCATCCGGGACAAGCAGTCCGGCAAGACAATCCTGGATTTCCTGAA
GTCCGACGGCTTCGCCAACAGAAACTTCATGCAGCTGATCCACGACGACAGCCTGACCTTTAAAGAGGAC
ATCCAGAAAGCCCAGGTGTCCGGCCAGGGCGATAGCCTGCACGAGCACATTGCCAATCTGGCCGGCAGCC
CCGCCATTAAGAAGGGCATCCTGCAGACAGTGAAGGTGGTGGACGAGCTCGTGAAAGTGATGGGCCGGCA
CAAGCCCGAGAACATCGTGATCGAAATGGCCAGAGAGAACCAGACCACCCAGAAGGGACAGAAGAACAGC
CGCGAGAGAATGAAGCGGATCGAAGAGGGCATCAAAGAGCTGGGCAGCCAGATCCTGAAAGAACACCCCG
TGGAAAACACCCAGCTGCAGAACGAGAAGCTGTACCTGTACTACCTGCAGAATGGGCGGGATATGTACGT
GGACCAGGAACTGGACATCAACCGGCTGTCCGACTACGATGTGGACCATATCGTGCCTCAGAGCTTTCTG
AAGGACGACTCCATCGACAACAAGGTGCTGACCAGAAGCGACAAGAACCGGGGCAAGAGCGACAACGTGC
CCTCCGAAGAGGTCGTGAAGAAGATGAAGAACTACTGGCGGCAGCTGCTGAACGCCAAGCTGATTACCCA
GAGAAAGTTCGACAATCTGACCAAGGCCGAGAGAGGCGGCCTGAGCGAACTGGATAAGGCCGGCTTCATC
AAGAGACAGCTGGTGGAAACCCGGCAGATCACAAAGCACGTGGCACAGATCCTGGACTCCCGGATGAACA
CTAAGTACGACGAGAATGACAAGCTGATCCGGGAAGTGAAAGTGATCACCCTGAAGTCCAAGCTGGTGTC
CGATTTCCGGAAGGATTTCCAGTTTTACAAAGTGCGCGAGATCAACAACTACCACCACGCCCACGACGCC
TACCTGAACGCCGTCGTGGGAACCGCCCTGATCAAAAAGTACCCTAAGCTGGAAAGCGAGTTCGTGTACG
GCGACTACAAGGTGTACGACGTGCGGAAGATGATCGCCAAGAGCGAGCAGGAAATCGGCAAGGCTACCGC
CAAGTACTTCTTCTACAGCAACATCATGAACTTTTTCAAGACCGAGATTACCCTGGCCAACGGCGAGATC
CGGAAGCGGCCTCTGATCGAGACAAACGGCGAAACCGGGGAGATCGTGTGGGATAAGGGCCGGGATTTTG
CCACCGTGCGGAAAGTGCTGAGCATGCCCCAAGTGAATATCGTGAAAAAGACCGAGGTGCAGACAGGCGG
CTTCAGCAAAGAGTCTATCCTGCCCAAGAGGAACAGCGATAAGCTGATCGCCAGAAAGAAGGACTGGGAC
CCTAAGAAGTACGGCGGCTTCGACAGCCCCACCGTGGCCTATTCTGTGCTGGTGGTGGCCAAAGTGGAAA
AGGGCAAGTCCAAGAAACTGAAGAGTGTGAAAGAGCTGCTGGGGATCACCATCATGGAAAGAAGCAGCTT
CGAGAAGAATCCCATCGACTTTCTGGAAGCCAAGGGCTACAAAGAAGTGAAAAAGGACCTGATCATCAAG
CTGCCTAAGTACTCCCTGTTCGAGCTGGAAAACGGCCGGAAGAGAATGCTGGCCTCTGCCGGCGAACTGC
AGAAGGGAAACGAACTGGCCCTGCCCTCCAAATATGTGAACTTCCTGTACCTGGCCAGCCACTATGAGAA
GCTGAAGGGCTCCCCCGAGGATAATGAGCAGAAACAGCTGTTTGTGGAACAGCACAAGCACTACCTGGAC
GAGATCATCGAGCAGATCAGCGAGTTCTCCAAGAGAGTGATCCTGGCCGACGCTAATCTGGACAAAGTGC
TGTCCGCCTACAACAAGCACCGGGATAAGCCCATCAGAGAGCAGGCCGAGAATATCATCCACCTGTTTAC
CCTGACCAATCTGGGAGCCCCTGCCGCCTTCAAGTACTTTGACACCACCATCGACCGGAAGAGGTACACC
AGCACCAAAGAGGTGCTGGACGCCACCCTGATCCACCAGAGCATCACCGGCCTGTACGAGACACGGATCG
ACCTGTCTCAGCTGGGAGGCGACAAGCGACCTGCCGCCACAAAGAAGGCTGGACAGGCTAAGAAGAAGAA
AGATTACAAAGACGATGACGATAAGGGATCCGGCGCAACAAACTTCTCTCTGCTGAAACAAGCCGGAGAT
GTCGAAGAGAATCCTGGACCGACCGAGTACAAGCCCACGGTGCGCCTCGCCACCCGCGACGACGTCCCCA
GGGCCGTACGCACCCTCGCCGCCGCGTTCGCCGACTACCCCGCCACGCGCCACACCGTCGATCCGGACCG
CCACATCGAGCGGGTCACCGAGCTGCAAGAACTCTTCCTCACGCGCGTCGGGCTCGACATCGGCAAGGTG
TGGGTCGCGGACGACGGCGCCGCGGTGGCGGTCTGGACCACGCCGGAGAGCGTCGAAGCGGGGGCGGTGT
TCGCCGAGATCGGCCCGCGCATGGCCGAGTTGAGCGGTTCCCGGCTGGCCGCGCAGCAACAGATGGAAGG
CCTCCTGGCGCCGCACCGGCCCAAGGAGCCCGCGTGGTTCCTGGCCACCGTCGGAGTCTCGCCCGACCAC
CAGGGCAAGGGTCTGGGCAGCGCCGTCGTGCTCCCCGGAGTGGAGGCGGCCGAGCGCGCCGGGGTGCCCG
CCTTCCTGGAGACCTCCGCGCCCCGCAACCTCCCCTTCTACGAGCGGCTCGGCTTCACCGTCACCGCCGA
CGTCGAGGTGCCCGAAGGACCGCGCACCTGGTGCATGACCCGCAAGCCCGGTGCCTGAACGCGTTAAGTC
GACAATCAACCTCTGGATTACAAAATTTGTGAAAGATTGACTGGTATTCTTAACTATGTTGCTCCTTTTA
CGCTATGTGGATACGCTGCTTTAATGCCTTTGTATCATGCTATTGCTTCCCGTATGGCTTTCATTTTCTC
CTCCTTGTATAAATCCTGGTTGCTGTCTCTTTATGAGGAGTTGTGGCCCGTTGTCAGGCAACGTGGCGTG
GTGTGCACTGTGTTTGCTGACGCAACCCCCACTGGTTGGGGCATTGCCACCACCTGTCAGCTCCTTTCCG
GGACTTTCGCTTTCCCCCTCCCTATTGCCACGGCGGAACTCATCGCCGCCTGCCTTGCCCGCTGCTGGAC
AGGGGCTCGGCTGTTGGGCACTGACAATTCCGTGGTGTTGTCGGGGAAATCATCGTCCTTTCCTTGGCTG
CTCGCCTGTGTTGCCACCTGGATTCTGCGCGGGACGTCCTTCTGCTACGTCCCTTCGGCCCTCAATCCAG
CGGACCTTCCTTCCCGCGGCCTGCTGCCGGCTCTGCGGCCTCTTCCGCGTCTTCGCCTTCGCCCTCAGAC
GAGTCGGATCTCCCTTTGGGCCGCCTCCCCGCGTCGACTTTAAGACCAATGACTTACAAGGCAGCTGTAG
ATCTTAGCCACTTTTTAAAAGAAAAGGGGGGACTGGAAGGGCTAATTCACTCCCAACGAAGACAAGATCT
GCTTTTTGCTTGTACTGGGTCTCTCTGGTTAGACCAGATCTGAGCCTGGGAGCTCTCTGGCTAACTAGGG
AACCCACTGCTTAAGCCTCAATAAAGCTTGCCTTGAGTGCTTCAAGTAGTGTGTGCCCGTCTGTTGTGTG
ACTCTGGTAACTAGAGATCCCTCAGACCCTTTTAGTCAGTGTGGAAAATCTCTAGCAGGGCCCGTTTAAA
CCCGCTGATCAGCCTCGACTGTGCCTTCTAGTTGCCAGCCATCTGTTGTTTGCCCCTCCCCCGTGCCTTC
CTTGACCCTGGAAGGTGCCACTCCCACTGTCCTTTCCTAATAAAATGAGGAAATTGCATCGCATTGTCTG
AGTAGGTGTCATTCTATTCTGGGGGGTGGGGTGGGGCAGGACAGCAAGGGGGAGGATTGGGAAGACAATA
GCAGGCATGCTGGGGATGCGGTGGGCTCTATGGCTTCTGAGGCGGAAAGAACCAGCTGGGGCTCTAGGGG
GTATCCCC
[124 nt withheld, positions 12329-12452]
C
[91 nt withheld, positions 12454-12544]
A
[49 nt withheld, positions 12546-12594]
CCTTTGACGTTGGAGTCCACGTTCTTT
[37 nt withheld, positions 12622-12658]
ACCCTATCTCGGTCTATTCTTTTGATTTATAAGGGATTTTGCCGATTTCGGCCTATTGGTTAAAAAATGA
GCTGATTTAACAAAAATTTAACGCGAATTAATTCTGTGGAATGTGTGTCAGTTAGGGTGTGGAAAGTCCC
CAGGCTCCCCAGCAGGCAGAAGTATGCAAAGCATGCATCTCAATTAGTCAGCAACCAGGTGTGGAAAGTC
CCCAGGCTCCCCAGCAGGCAGAAGTATGCAAAGCATGCATCTCAATTAGTCAGCAACCATAGTCCCGCCC
CTAACTCCGCCCATCCCGCCCCTAACTCCGCCCAGTTCCGCCCATTCTCCGCCCCATGGCTGACTAATTT
TTTTT
